Addgene plasmid #48968: FL MALT1 WT in pET29b-Strep
Purpose: Expresses Full length wild type MALT1 in e.coli
Depositing lab: Guy Salvesen. Depositing organization: Sanford Burnham Prebys Medical Discovery Institute. Publication: Mechanism and specificity of the human paracaspase MALT1. Hachmann J, Snipas SJ, van Raam BJ, Cancino EM, Houlihan EJ, Poreba M, Kasperkiewicz P, Drag M, Salvesen GS. Biochem J. 2012 Apr 1;443(1):287-95. doi: 10.1042/BJ20120035. PubMed 22309193.
Backbone
  Vector backbone: pET29b
  Backbone manufacturer: Novagen
  Backbone size w/o insert (bp): 5371
  Total vector size (bp): 7903
  Vector type: Bacterial Expression
Growth in bacteria
  Bacterial resistance: Kanamycin, 50 μg/mL
  Growth temperature: 37°C
  Growth strain: DH5alpha
  Copy number: Low Copy
Gene/Insert
  Gene/Insert name: MALT1 isoform A
  Species: H. sapiens (human)
  Insert size (bp): 2532
  Entrez Gene: MALT1 (a.k.a. IMD12, MLT, MLT1, PCASP1)
  Promoter: T7
  Tag / fusion protein: His (C terminal on backbone); Strep (N terminal on insert)
  Cloning method: Restriction Enzyme; 5′ cloning site KpnI (not destroyed); 3′ cloning site XhoI (not destroyed)
  Sequencing primers: 5′ T7 Forward; 3′ T7 Reverse
Terms and licenses: Academic/Nonprofit Terms; Industry Terms: Not Available to Industry
How to cite: FL MALT1 WT in pET29b-Strep was a gift from Guy Salvesen (Addgene plasmid # 48968 ; http://n2t.net/addgene:48968 ; RRID:Addgene_48968)
