[The description below was written by a language model from this plasmid's Addgene catalogue record.]
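Description:
FL MALT1 WT in pET29b-Strep is a bacterial expression plasmid for producing full-length, wild-type human MALT1 (isoform A) in E. coli. It is built on the Novagen pET29b backbone, here modified to carry a Strep tag, and the finished plasmid is about 7.9 kb, of which roughly 2.5 kb is the MALT1 insert. The plasmid confers kanamycin resistance for selection and is recorded as low copy; the record lists DH5alpha as the propagation strain. No feature table is supplied, so details such as the origin of replication or other backbone elements are not itemised in the record.

The MALT1 coding sequence was inserted by restriction cloning between KpnI and XhoI sites, both of which remain intact, and it is transcribed from a T7 promoter. As with pET vectors generally, expression therefore depends on a host that supplies T7 RNA polymerase, which keeps the gene largely silent in ordinary cloning strains. The encoded protein carries a Strep tag at its N terminus and a His tag at its C terminus contributed by the backbone. Having different affinity handles at the two ends allows purification by either tag, or sequentially by both, which helps enrich for intact full-length protein. MALT1 is the human paracaspase, a protease, and the associated publication concerns its mechanism and substrate specificity, so the construct is suited to making recombinant wild-type enzyme for biochemical and enzymatic characterisation.
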