>Addgene plasmid #48968 | FL MALT1 WT in pET29b-Strep | depositor partial sequence | sequence record 71664 | coding region T7 Forward and Reverse
ATGTGGAGCCACCCGCAGTTCGAAAAGGGTACCATGTCGCTGTTGGGGGACCCGCTACAGGCCCTGCCGC
CCTCGGCCGCCCCCACGGGGCCGCTGCTCGCCCCTCCGGCCGGCGCGACCCTCAACCGCCTGCGGGAGCC
GCTGCTGCGGAGGCTCAGCGAGCTCCTGGATCAGGCGCCCGAGGGCCGGGGCTGGAGGAGACTGGCGGAG
CTGGCGGGGAGTCGCGGGCGCCTCCGCCTCAGTTGCCTAGACCTGGAGCAGTGTTCTCTTAAGGTACTGG
AGCCTGAAGGAAGCCCCAGCCTGTGTCTGCTGAAGTTAATGGGTGAAAAAGGTTGCACAGTCACAGAATT
GAGTGATTTCCTGCAGGCTATGGAACACACTGAAGTTCTTCAGCTTCTCAGCCCCCCAGGAATAAAGATT
ACTGTAAACCCAGAGTCAAAGGCAGTCTTGGCTGGACAGTTTGTGAAACTGTGTTGCCGGGCAACTGGAC
ATCCTTTTGTTCAATATCAGTGGTTCAAAATGAATAAAGAGATTCCAAATGGAAATACATCAGAGCTTAT
TTTTAATGCAGTGCATGTAAAAGATGCAGGCTTTTATGTCTGTCGAGTTAATAACAATTTCACCTTTGAA
TTCAGCCAGTGGTCACAGCTGGATGTTTGCGACATCCCAGAGAGCTTCCAGAGAAGTGTTGATGGCGTCT
CTGAATCCAAGTTGCAAATCTGTGTTGAACCAACTTCCCAAAAGCTGATGCCAGGCAGCACATTGGTTTT
ACAGTGTGTTGCTGTTGGAAGCCCTATTCCTCACTACCAGTGGTTCAAAAATGAATTACCATTAACACAT
GAGACCAAAAAGCTATACATGGTGCCTTATGTGGATTTGGAACACCAAGGAACCTACTGGTGTCATGTAT
ATAATGATCGAGACAGTCAAGATAGCAAGAAGGTAGAAATCATCATAGGAAGAACAGATGAGGCAGTGGA
GTGCACTGAAGATGAATTAAATAATCTTGGTCATCCTGATAATAAAGAGCAAACAACTGACCAGCCTTTG
GCGAAGGACAAGGTTGCCCTTTTGATAGGAAATATGAATTACCGGGAGCACCCCAAGCTCAAAGCTCCTT
TGGTGGATGTGTACGAATTGACTAACTTACTGAGACAGCTGGACTTCAAAGTGGTTTCACTGTTGGATCT
TACTGAATATGAGATGCGTAATGCTGTGGATGAGTTTTTACTCCTTTTAGACAAGGGAGTATATGGGTTA
TTATATTATGCAGGACATGGTTATGAAAATTTTGGGAACAGCTTCATGGTCCCCGTTGATGCTCCAAATC
CATATAGGTCTGAAAATTGTCTGTGTGTACAAAATATACTGAAATTGATGCAAGAAAAAGAAACTGGACT
TAATGTGTTCTTATTGGATATGTGTAGGAAAAGAAATGACTACGATGATACCATTCCAATCTTGGATGCA
CTAAAAGTCACCGCCAATATTGTGTTTGGATATGCCACGTGTCAAGGAGCAGAAGCTTTTGAAATCCAGC
ATTCTGGATTGGCAAATGGAATCTTTATGAAATTTTTAAAAGACAGATTATTAGAAGATAAGAAAATCAC
TGTGTTACTGGATGAAGTTGCAGAAGATATGGGTAAGTGTCACCTTACCAAAGGCAAACAGGCTCTAGAG
ATTCGAAGTAGTTTATCTGAGAAGAGAGCACTTACTGATCCAATACAGGGAACAGAATATTCTGCTGAAT
CTCTTGTGCGGAATCTACAGTGGGCCAAGGCTCATGAACTTCCAGAAAGTATGTGTCTTAAGTTTGACTG
TGGTGTTCAGATTCAATTAGGATTTGCAGCTGAGTTTTCCAATGTCATGATCATCTATACAAGTATAGTT
TACAAACCACCGGAGATAATAATGTGTGATGCCTACGTTACTGATTTTCCACTTGATCTAGATATTGATC
CAAAAGATGCAAATAAAGGCACACCTGAAGAAACTGGCAGCTACTTGGTATCAAAGGATCTTCCCAAGCA
TTGCCTCTATACCAGACTCAGTTCACTGCAAAAATTAAAGGAACATCTAGTCTTCACAGTATGTTTATCA
TATCAGTACTCAGGATTGGAAGATACTGTAGAGGACAAGCAGGAAGTGAATGTTGGGAAACCTCTCATTG
CTAAATTAGACATGCATCGAGGTTTGGGAAGGAAGACTTGCTTTCAAACTTGTCTTATGTCTAATGGTCC
TTACCAGAGTTCTGCAGCCACCTCAGGAGGAGCAGGGCATTATCACTCATTGCAAGACCCATTCCATGGT
GTTTACCATTCACATCCTGGTAATCCAAGTAATGTTACACCAGCAGATAGCTGTCATTGCAGCCGGACTC
CAGATGCATTTATTTCAAGTTTCGCTCACCATGCTTCATGTCATTTTAGTAGAAGTAATGTGCCAGTAGA
GACAACTGATGAAATACCATTTAGTTTCTCTGACAGGCTCAGAATTTCTGAAAAACTCGAGCACCACCAC
CACCACCACTGA
