>Addgene plasmid #48968 | FL MALT1 WT in pET29b-Strep | addgene partial sequence | sequence record 73014 | T7 5'-TAATACGACTCACTATAGGG-3'
ATTCCCCTCTAGAAATAATTTTGTTTAACTTTAAGAAGGAGATATACATATGTGGAGCCACCCGCAGTTC
GAAAAGGGTACCATGTCGCTGTTGGGGGACCCGCTACAGGCCCTGCCGCCCTCGGCCGCCCCCACGGGGC
CGCTGCTCGCCCCTCCGGCCGGCGCGACCCTCAACCGCCTGCGGGAGCCGCTGCTGCGGAGGCTCAGCGA
GCTCCTGGATCAGGCGCCCGAGGGCCGGGGCTGGAGGAGACTGGCGGAGCTGGCGGGGAGTCGCGGGCGC
CTCCGCCTCAGTTGCCTAGACCTGGAGCAGTGTTCTCTTAAGGTACTGGAGCCTGAAGGAAGCCCCAGCC
TGTGTCTGCTGAAGTTAATGGGTGAAAAAGGTTGCACAGTCACAGAATTGAGTGATTTCCTGCAGGCTAT
GGAACACACTGAAGTTCTTCAGCTTCTCAGCCCCCCAGGAATAAAGATTACTGTAAACCCAGAGTCAAAG
GCAGTCTTGGCTGGACAGTTTGTGAAACTGTGTTGCCGGGCAACTGGACATCCTTTTGTTCAATATCAGT
GGTTCAAAATGAATAAAGAGATTCCAAATGGAAATACATCAGAGCTTATTTTTAATGCAGTGCATGTAAA
AGATGCAGGCTTTTATGTCTGTCGAGTTAATAACAATTTCACCTTTGAATTCAGCCAGTGGTCACAGCTG
GATGTTTGCGACATCCCAGAGAGCTTCCAGAGAAGTGTTGATGGCGTCTCTGAATCCAAGTTGCAAATCT
GTGTTGAACCAACTTCCCAAAAGCTGATGCCAGGCAGCACATTGGTTTTACAGTGTGTTGCTGTTGGAAG
CCCTATTCCTCACTACCAGTGGTTCAAAAATGAATTACCATTAACACATGAGACCAAAAAGCTATACATG
GTGCCTTATGTGGATTTGGAACACCAAGGAACCTACTGGTGTCATGTATATAATGATCGAGACAGTCAAG
ATAGCAAGAAGGTAGAAATCATCATAGGAAGAACAGATGAGGCAGTGGAGTGCACTGAAGATGAATTAAA
TAATCTTGGTCATCCTG
