>Addgene plasmid #48968 | FL MALT1 WT in pET29b-Strep | addgene partial sequence | sequence record 73016 | T7-term
AGCTTCCTTTCGGGCTTTGTTAGCAGCCGGATCTCAGTGGTGGTGGTGGTGGTGCTCGAGTTTTTCAGAA
ATTCTGAGCCTGTCAGAGAAACTAAATGGTATTTCATCAGTTGTCTCTACTGGCACATTACTTCTACTAA
AATGACATGAAGCATGGTGAGCGAAACTTGAAATAAATGCATCTGGAGTCCGGCTGCAATGACAGCTATC
TGCTGGTGTAACATTACTTGGATTACCAGGATGTGAATGGTAAACACCATGGAATGGGTCTTGCAATGAG
TGATAATGCCCTGCTCCTCCTGAGGTGGCTGCAGAACTCTGGTAAGGACCATTAGACATAAGACAAGTTT
GAAAGCAAGTCTTCCTTCCCAAACCTCGATGCATGTCTAATTTAGCAATGAGAGGTTTCCCAACATTCAC
TTCCTGCTTGTCCTCTACAGTATCTTCCAATCCTGAGTACTGATATGATAAACATACTGTGAAGACTAGA
TGTTCCTTTAATTTTTGCAGTGAACTGAGTCTGGTATAGAGGCAATGCTTGGGAAGATCCTTTGATACCA
AGTAGCTGCCAGTTTCTTCAGGTGTGCCTTTATTTGCATCTTTTGGATCAATATCTAGATCAAGTGGAAA
ATCAGTAACGTAGGCATCACACATTATTATCTCCGGTGGTTTGTAAACTATACTTGTATAGATGATCATG
ACATTGGAAAACTCAGCTGCAAATCCTAATTGAATCTGAACACCACAGTCAAACTTAAGACACATACTTT
CTGGAAGTTCATGAGCCTTGGCCCACTGTAGATTCCGCACAAGAGATTCAGCAGAATATTCTGTTCCCTG
TATTGGATCAGTAAGTGCTCTCTTCTCAGATAAACTACTTCGAATCTCTAGAGCCTGTTTGCCTTTGGTA
AGGTGACACTTACCCATATCTTCTGCAACTTCATCCAGTAACACAGTGATTTTCTTATCTTCTAATAATC
TGTCTTTTAAAAATTTCATAAAGATTCC
